>Addgene plasmid #35435 | pRSII303 | depositor full sequence | sequence record 49255 | pRSII303 sequence 4452 bps
TCGCGCGTTTCGGTGATGACGGTGAAAACCTCTGACACATGCAGCTCCCGGAGACGGTCACAGCTTGTCT
GTAAGCGGATGCCGGGAGCAGACAAGCCCGTCAGGGCGCGTCAGCGGGTGTTGGCGGGTGTCGGGGCTGG
CTTAACTATGCGGCATCAGAGCAGATTGTACTGAGAGTGCACCATAAATTCCCGTTTTAAGAGCTTGGTG
AGCGCTAGGAGTCACTGCCAGGTATCGTTTGAACACGGCATTAGTCAGGGAAGTCATAACACAGTCCTTT
CCCGCAATTTTCTTTTTCTATTACTCTTGGCCTCCTCTAGTACACTCTATATTTTTTTATGCCTCGGTAA
TGATTTTCATTTTTTTTTTTCCACCTAGCGGATGACTCTTTTTTTTTCTTAGCGATTGGCATTATCACAT
AATGAATTATACATTATATAAAGTAATGTGATTTCTTCGAAGAATATACTAAAAAATGAGCAGGCAAGAT
AAACGAAGGCAAAGATGACAGAGCAGAAAGCCCTAGTAAAGCGTATTACAAATGAAACCAAGATTCAGAT
TGCGATCTCTTTAAAGGGTGGTCCCCTAGCGATAGAGCACTCGATCTTCCCAGAAAAAGAGGCAGAAGCA
GTAGCAGAACAGGCCACACAATCGCAAGTGATTAACGTCCACACAGGTATAGGGTTTCTGGACCATATGA
TACATGCTCTGGCCAAGCATTCCGGCTGGTCGCTAATCGTTGAGTGCATTGGTGACTTACACATAGACGA
CCATCACACCACTGAAGACTGCGGGATTGCTCTCGGTCAAGCATTTAAAGAGGCCCTAGGGGCCGTGCGT
GGAGTAAAAAGGTTTGGATCAGGATTTGCGCCTTTGGATGAGGCACTTTCCAGAGCGGTGGTAGATCTTT
CGAACAGGCCGTACGCAGTTGTCGAACTTGGTTTGCAAAGGGAGAAAGTAGGAGATCTCTCTTGCGAGAT
GATCCCGCATTTTCTTGAAAGTTTTGCAGAGGCTAGCAGAATTACCCTCCACGTTGATTGTCTGCGAGGC
AAGAATGATCATCACCGTAGTGAGAGTGCGTTCAAGGCTCTTGCGGTTGCCATAAGAGAAGCCACCTCGC
CCAATGGTACAAACGATGTTCCCTCCACCAAAGGTGTTCTTATGTAGTGACACCGATTATTTAAAGTTGC
AGCATACGATATATATACATGTGTATATATGTATACCTATGAATGTCAGTAAGTATGTATACGAACAGTA
TGATACTGAAGATGACAAGGTAATGCATCATTCTATACGTGTCATTCTGAACGAGGCGCGCTTTCCTTTT
TTCTTTTTGCTTTTTCTTTTTTTTTCTCTTGAACTCGACGGATCTATGCGGTGTGAAATACCGCACAGAT
GCGTAAGGAGAAAATACCGCATCAGGAAATTGTAAGCGTTAATATTTTGTTAAAATTCGCGTTAAATTTT
TGTTAAATCAGCTCATTTTTTAACCAATAGGCCGAAATCGGCAAAATCCCTTATAAATCAAAAGAATAGA
CCGAGATAGGGT
[37 nt withheld, positions 1553-1589]
AAAGAACGTGGACTCCAACGTCAAAGG
[49 nt withheld, positions 1617-1665]
T
[91 nt withheld, positions 1667-1757]
G
[124 nt withheld, positions 1759-1882]
CCATTCGCCATTCAGGCTGCGCAACTGTTGGGAAGGGCGATCGGTGCGGGCCTCTTCGCTATTACGCCAG
CTGGCGAAAGGGGGATGTGCTGCAAGGCGATTAAGTTGGGTAACGCCAGGGTTTTCCCAGTCACGACGTT
GTAAAACGACGGCCAGTGAATTGTAATACGACTCACTATAGGGCGAATTGGAGCTCCACCGCGGTGGCGG
CCGCTCTAGAACTAGTGGATCCCCCGGGCTGCAGGAATTCGATATCAAGCTTATCGATACCGTCGACCTC
GAGGGGGGGCCCGGTACCAGCTTTTGTTCCCTTTAGTGAGGGTTAATTTCGAGCTTGGCGTAATCATGGT
CATAGCTGTTTCCTGTGTGAAATTGTTATCCGCTCACAATTCCACACAACATACGAGCCGGAAGCATAAA
GTGTAAAGCCTGGGGTGCCTAATGAGTGAGCTAACTCACATTAATTGCGTTGCGCTCACTGCCCGCTTTC
CAGTCGGGAAACCTGTCGTGCCAGCTGCATTAATGAATCGGCCAACGCGCGGGGAGAGGCGGTTTGCGTA
TTGGGCGCTCTTCCGCTTCCTCGCTCACTGACTCGCTGCGCTCGGTCGTTCGGCTGCGGCGAGCGGTATC
AGCTCACTCAAAGGCGGTAATACGGTTATCCACAGAATCAGGGGATAACGCAGGAAAGAACATGTGAGCA
AAAGGCCAGCAAAAGGCCAGGAACCGTAAAAAGGCCGCGTTGCTGGCGTTTTTCCATAGGCTCCGCCCCC
CTGACGAGCATCACAAAAATCGACGCTCAAGTCAGAGGTGGCGAAACCCGACAGGACTATAAAGATACCA
GGCGTTTCCCCCTGGAAGCTCCCTCGTGCGCTCTCCTGTTCCGACCCTGCCGCTTACCGGATACCTGTCC
GCCTTTCTCCCTTCGGGAAGCGTGGCGCTTTCTCATAGCTCACGCTGTAGGTATCTCAGTTCGGTGTAGG
TCGTTCGCTCCAAGCTGGGCTGTGTGCACGAACCCCCCGTTCAGCCCGACCGCTGCGCCTTATCCGGTAA
CTATCGTCTTGAGTCCAACCCGGTAAGACACGACTTATCGCCACTGGCAGCAGCCACTGGTAACAGGATT
AGCAGAGCGAGGTATGTAGGCGGTGCTACAGAGTTCTTGAAGTGGTGGCCTAACTACGGCTACACTAGAA
GAACAGTATTTGGTATCTGCGCTCTGCTGAAGCCAGTTACCTTCGGAAAAAGAGTTGGTAGCTCTTGATC
CGGCAAACAAACCACCGCTGGTAGCGGTGGTTTTTTTGTTTGCAAGCAGCAGATTACGCGCAGAAAAAAA
GGATCTCAAGAAGATCCTTTGATCTTTTCTACGGGGTCTGACGCTCAGTGGAACGAAAACTCACGTTAAG
GGATTTTGGTCATGAGATTATCAAAAAGGATCTTCACCTAGATCCTTTTAAATTAAAAATGAAGTTTTAA
ATCAATCTAAAGTATATATGAGTAAACTTGGTCTGACAGTTACCAATGCTTAATCAGTGAGGCACCTATC
TCAGCGATCTGTCTATTTCGTTCATCCATAGTTGCCTGACTCCCCGTCGTGTAGATAACTACGATACGGG
AGGGCTTACCATCTGGCCCCAGTGCTGCAATGATACCGCGAGACCCACGCTCACCGGCTCCAGATTTATC
AGCAATAAACCAGCCAGCCGGAAGGGCCGAGCGCAGAAGTGGTCCTGCAACTTTATCCGCCTCCATCCAG
TCTATTAATTGTTGCCGGGAAGCTAGAGTAAGTAGTTCGCCAGTTAATAGTTTGCGCAACGTTGTTGCCA
TTGCTACAGGCATCGTGGTGTCACGCTCGTCGTTTGGTATGGCTTCATTCAGCTCCGGTTCCCAACGATC
AAGGCGAGTTACATGATCCCCCATGTTGTGCAAAAAAGCGGTTAGCTCCTTCGGTCCTCCGATCGTTGTC
AGAAGTAAGTTGGCCGCAGTGTTATCACTCATGGTTATGGCAGCACTGCATAATTCTCTTACTGTCATGC
CATCCGTAAGATGCTTTTCTGTGACTGGTGAGTACTCAACCAAGTCATTCTGAGAATAGTGTATGCGGCG
ACCGAGTTGCTCTTGCCCGGCGTCAATACGGGATAATACCGCGCCACATAGCAGAACTTTAAAAGTGCTC
ATCATTGGAAAACGTTCTTCGGGGCGAAAACTCTCAAGGATCTTACCGCTGTTGAGATCCAGTTCGATGT
AACCCACTCGTGCACCCAACTGATCTTCAGCATCTTTTACTTTCACCAGCGTTTCTGGGTGAGCAAAAAC
AGGAAGGCAAAATGCCGCAAAAAAGGGAATAAGGGCGACACGGAAATGTTGAATACTCATACTCTTCCTT
TTTCAATATTATTGAAGCATTTATCAGGGTTATTGTCTCATGAGCGGATACATATTTGAATGTATTTAGA
AAAATAAACAAATAGGGGTTCCGCGCACATTTCCCCGAAAAGTGCCACCTGACGTCTAAGAAACCATTAT
TATCATGACATTAACCTATAAAAATAGGCGTATCACGAGGCCCTTTCGTC
Features (pLannotate 1.2.2; 18 found; start..end, strand, type, name):
    137..186     +  misc_feature   bom (fragment): basis of mobility region from pBR322
    187..267     -  CDS            MRM1 (fragment): MRM1_YEAST - Also known as PET56 From Saccharomyces cerevisiae (strain ATCC 204508 / S288c) (Baker's yeast).
    317..504     +  promoter       HIS3 promoter: S. cerevisiae HIS3
    505..1164    +  CDS            HIS3: HIS7_YEAST - Experimental evidence at protein level: Swiss-Prot protein existence level 1. From Saccharomyces cerevisiae (strain ATCC 204508 / S288c) (Baker's yeast).
   1375..1426    +  misc_feature   bom (fragment): basis of mobility region from pBR322
   1454..1882    -  rep_origin     f1 ori (sequence partly withheld): f1 bacteriophage origin of replication; arrow indicates direction of (+) strand synthesis
   1886..2043    -  CDS            lacZα (fragment): LacZα fragment of β-galactosidase; lacZ fragment
   2046..2064    +  promoter       T7 promoter: promoter for bacteriophage T7 RNA polymerase
   2073..2180    +  misc_feature   MCS: pBluescript multiple cloning site
   2192..2210    -  promoter       T3 promoter: promoter for bacteriophage T3 RNA polymerase
   2255..2271    -  protein_bind   lac operator: The lac repressor binds to the lac operator to inhibit transcription in E. coli. This inhibition can be relieved by adding lactose or isopropyl-β-D-thiogalactopyranoside (IPTG). lac repressor encoded by lacI
   2279..2309    -  promoter       lac promoter: promoter for the E. coli lac operon
   2324..2345    -  protein_bind   CAP binding site: CAP binding activates transcription in the presence of cAMP. E. coli catabolite activator protein
   2358..2450    -  CDS            lacI (fragment): lac repressor; lacI; The lac repressor binds to the lac operator to inhibit transcription in E. coli. This inhibition can be relieved by adding lactose or isopropyl-β-D-thiogalactopyranoside (IPTG).
   2633..3221    -  rep_origin     ori: high-copy-number ColE1/pMB1/pBR322/pUC origin of replication
   3392..4252    -  CDS            AmpR: β-lactamase; bla; confers resistance to ampicillin, carbenicillin, and related antibiotics
   4253..4357    -  promoter       AmpR promoter: bla
   4452..35      +  CDS            rop (fragment) (across the origin): Rop protein, which maintains plasmids at low copy number; rop
