[The description below was written by a language model from this plasmid's Addgene catalogue record and pLannotate feature annotations shown in this document.]
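Description:
pRSII303 is an empty yeast integrating shuttle vector of 4,452 bp, a redesigned member of the pRS30x series built for genetic manipulation of Saccharomyces cerevisiae. The feature table shows no yeast replication origin or centromere, consistent with its integrating classification: it can persist in yeast only after recombining into the chromosome, with transformants selected by complementation of histidine auxotrophy through the HIS3 marker. In E. coli it is propagated as a high-copy plasmid from a ColE1/pUC-type origin and selected with ampicillin through the β-lactamase gene and its native promoter. An f1 phage origin is also present, which in principle allows production of single-stranded DNA with helper phage.

The HIS3 cassette comprises the native HIS3 promoter and coding sequence, flanked by a small fragment of the neighbouring MRM1 (PET56) gene carried over from the yeast genomic locus. According to the depositor, HIS3 was recoded to remove HindIII, KpnI and PstI sites without changing the His3 protein sequence; removing such sites from a marker typically keeps the corresponding polylinker sites usable for cloning. The cloning region is the pBluescript multiple cloning site, sitting within a lacZα fragment downstream of the lac promoter, operator and CAP binding site, an arrangement normally used for blue/white screening. It is bracketed by T7 and T3 phage promoters and can be sequenced with M13 and T7 primers. No yeast promoter drives the cloning site, so inserts must bring their own regulatory sequences. Short bom, rop and lacI fragments are backbone remnants. The vector is intended for restriction-enzyme cloning of sequences to be stably integrated into the yeast genome.
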