Addgene plasmid #35435: pRSII303
Purpose: (Empty Backbone)
Depositing lab: Steven Haase. Depositing organization: Duke University. Publication: New and Redesigned pRS Plasmid Shuttle Vectors for Genetic Manipulation of Saccharomycescerevisiae. Chee MK, Haase SB. G3 (Bethesda). 2012 May;2(5):515-26. Epub 2012 May 1. 10.1534/g3.111.001917 PubMed 22670222.
Backbone
  Vector backbone: pRS30x
  Backbone manufacturer: Stratagene
  Backbone size (bp): 4452
  Vector type: Yeast integrating vector
  Promoter: None
  Selectable markers: HIS3
Growth in bacteria
  Bacterial resistance: Ampicillin, 100 μg/mL
  Growth temperature: 37°C
  Growth strain: DH5alpha
  Copy number: High Copy
Gene/Insert
  Cloning method: Restriction Enzyme
  Sequencing primers: 5′ M13 Forward, T7; 3′ M13 Reverse
Resource information
  A portion of this plasmid was derived from a plasmid made by: Daniel J. Lew, Duke University Medical Center
Terms and licenses: Academic/Nonprofit Terms; Industry Terms: Not Available to Industry
Depositor comments: HIS3 has been modified to remove HindIII, KpnI, and PstI sites without altering the amino acid sequence of the His3 protein.
How to cite: pRSII303 was a gift from Steven Haase (Addgene plasmid # 35435 ; http://n2t.net/addgene:35435 ; RRID:Addgene_35435)
