>Addgene plasmid #35435 | pRSII303 | addgene partial sequence | sequence record 53706 | pGEX3
AGGGCCTCGTGATACGCCTATTTTTATAGGTTAATGTCATGATAATAATGGTTTCTTAGACGTCAGGTGG
CACTTTTCGGGGAAATGTGCGCGGAACCCCTATTTGTTTATTTTTCTAAATACATTCAAATATGTATCCG
CTCATGAGACAATAACCCTGATAAATGCTTCAATAATATTGAAAAAGGAAGAGTATGAGTATTCAACATT
TCCGTGTCGCCCTTATTCCCTTTTTTGCGGCATTTTGCCTTCCTGTTTTTGCTCACCCAGAAACGCTGGT
GAAAGTAAAAGATGCTGAAGATCAGTTGGGTGCACGAGTGGGTTACATCGAACTGGATCTCAACAGCGGT
AAGATCCTTGAGAGTTTTCGCCCCGAAGAACGTTTTCCAATGATGAGCACTTTTAAAGTTCTGCTATGTG
GCGCGGTATTATCCCGTATTGACGCCGGGCAAGAGCAACTCGGTCGCCGCATACACTATTCTCAGAATGA
CTTGGTTGAGTACTCACCAGTCACAGAAAAGCATCTTACGGATGGCATGACAGTAAGAGAATTATGCAGT
GCTGCCATAACCATGAGTGATAACACTGCGGCCAACTTACTTCTGACAACGATCGGAGGACCGAAGGAGC
TAACCGCTTTTTTGCACAACATGGGGGATCATGTAACTCGCCTTGATCGTTGGGAACCGGAGCTGAATGA
AGCCATACCAAACGACGAGCGTGACACCACGATGCCTGTAGCAATGGCAACAACGTTGCGCAA
