>Addgene plasmid #35435 | pRSII303 | addgene partial sequence | sequence record 53707 | pRSII-F1 5'-CGGCATCAGAGCAGATTGTAC-3'
AGAGCTTGGTGAGCGCTAGGAGTCACTGCCAGGTATCGTTTGAACACGGCATTAGTCAGGGAAGTCATAA
CACAGTCCTTTCCCGCAATTTTCTTTTTCTATTACTCTTGGCCTCCTCTAGTACACTCTATATTTTTTTA
TGCCTCGGTAATGATTTTCATTTTTTTTTTTCCACCTAGCGGATGACTCTTTTTTTTTCTTAGCGATTGG
CATTATCACATAATGAATTATACATTATATAAAGTAATGTGATTTCTTCGAAGAATATACTAAAAAATGA
GCAGGCAAGATAAACGAAGGCAAAGATGACAGAGCAGAAAGCCCTAGTAAAGCGTATTACAAATGAAACC
AAGATTCAGATTGCGATCTCTTTAAAGGGTGGTCCCCTAGCGATAGAGCACTCGATCTTCCCAGAAAAAG
AGGCAGAAGCAGTAGCAGAACAGGCCACACAATCGCAAGTGATTAACGTCCACACAGGTATAGGGTTTCT
GGACCATATGATACATGCTCTGGCCAAGCATTCCGGCTGGTCGCTAATCGTTGAGTGCATTGGTGACTTA
CACATAGACGACCATCACACCACTGAAGACTGCGGGATTGCTCTCGGTCAAGCATTTAAAGAGGCCCTAG
GGGCCGTGCGTGGAGTAAAAAGGTTTGGATCAGGATTTGCGCCTTTGGATGAGGCACTTTCCAGAGCGGT
GGTAGATCTTTCGAACAGGCCGTACGCAGTTGTCGAACTTGGTTTGCAAAGGGAGAAAGTAGGAGATCTC
TCTTGCGAGATGATCCCGCATTTTCTTGAAAGTTTTGCAGAGGCTAGCAGAATTACCCTCCACGTTGATT
GTCTGCGAG
