>Addgene plasmid #35435 | pRSII303 | addgene partial sequence | sequence record 53708 | M13_pUC_fwd
ACTCACTATAGGGCGAATTGGAGCTCCACCGCGGTGGCGGCCGCTCTAGAACTAGTGGATCCCCCGGGCT
GCAGGAATTCGATATCAAGCTTATCGATACCGTCGACCTCGAGGGGGGGCCCGGTACCAGCTTTTGTTCC
CTTTAGTGAGGGTTAATTTCGAGCTTGGCGTAATCATGGTCATAGCTGTTTCCTGTGTGAAATTGTTATC
CGCTCACAATTCCACACAACATACGAGCCGGAAGCATAAAGTGTAAAGCCTGGGGTGCCTAATGAGTGAG
CTAACTCACATTAATTGCGTTGCGCTCACTGCCCGCTTTCCAGTCGGGAAACCTGTCGTGCCAGCTGCAT
TAATGAATCGGCCAACGCGCGGGGAGAGGCGGTTTGCGTATTGGGCGCTCTTCCGCTTCCTCGCTCACTG
ACTCGCTGCGCTCGGTCGTTCGGCTGCGGCGAGCGGTATCAGCTCACTCAAAGGCGGTAATACGGTTATC
CACAGAATCAGGGGATAACGCAGGAAAGAACATGTGAGCAAAAGGCCAGCAAAAGGCCAGGAACCGTAAA
AAGGCCGCGTTGCTGGCGTTTTTCCATAGGCTCCGCCCCCCTGACGAGCATCACAAAAATCGACGCTCAA
GTCAGAGGTGGCGAAACCCGACAGGACTATAAAGATACCAGGCGTTTCCCCCTGGAAGCTCCCTCGTGCG
CTCTCCTGTTCCGACCCTGCCGCTTACCGGATACCTGTCCGCCTTTCTCCCTTCGGGAAGCGTGGCGCTT
TCTCATAGCTCACGCTGTAGGTATCTCA
